>Addgene plasmid #110320 | pLKO.1-TRC.mKO2_shARL4C.1 | depositor full sequence | sequence record 207661 | pLKO.1-TRC.mKO2_shARL4C.1 sequence 7102 bps
TTGGGGTTGCGCCTTTTCCAAGGCAGCCCTGGGTTTGCGCAGGGACGCGGCTGCTCTGGGCGTGGTTCCG
GGAAACGCAGCGGCGCCGACCCTGGGTCTCGCACATTCTTCACGTCCGTTCGCAGCGTCACCCGGATCTT
CGCCGCTACCCTTGTGGGCCCCCCGGCGACGCTTCCTGCTCCGCCCCTAAGTCGGGAAGGTTCCTTGCGG
TTCGCGGCGTGCCGGACGTGACAAACGGAAGCCGCACGTCTCACTAGTACCCTCGCAGACGGACAGCGCC
AGGGAGCAATGGCAGCGCGCCGACCGCGATGGGCTGTGGCCAATAGCGGCTGCTCAGCAGGGCGCGCCGA
GAGCAGCGGCCGGGAAGGGGCGGTGCGGGAGGCGGGGTGTGGGGCGGTAGTGTGGGCCCTGTTCCTGCCC
GCGCGGTGTTCCGCATTCTGCAAGCCTCCGGAGCGCACGTCGGCAGTCGGCTCCCTCGTTGACCGAATCA
CCGACCTCTCTCCCCAGGGGGATCTACCATGGTGAGCGTGATCAAGCCCGAGATGAAGATGAGGTACTAC
ATGGACGGCTCCGTCAATGGGCATGAGTTCACAATCGAGGGTGAGGGCACAGGCAGACCTTACGAGGGAC
ATCAGGAGATGACACTGCGCGTCACAATGGCCGAGGGCGGGCCAATGCCTTTCGCCTTCGACCTGGTGTC
CCACGTGTTCTGTTACGGCCACAGAGTTTTTACCAAGTACCCAGAAGAGATCCCAGACTATTTCAAGCAG
GCCTTTCCTGAGGGCCTGTCCTGGGAGAGGTCCCTGGAGTTCGAGGACGGCGGCTCCGCCTCCGTGAGCG
CCCACATCAGCCTGAGGGGCAACACCTTCTACCACAAGTCCAAGTTCACCGGCGTGAACTTCCCCGCCGA
CGGCCCCATCATGCAGAACCAGAGCGTGGACTGGGAGCCCTCCACCGAGAAGATCACCGCCAGCGACGGC
GTGCTGAAGGGCGACGTGACCATGTACCTGAAGCTGGAGGGCGGCGGCAACCACAAGTGCCAGATGAAGA
CCACCTACAAGGCCGCCAAGGAGATCCTGGAGATGCCCGGCGACCACTACATCGGCCACAGGCTGGTGAG
GAAGACCGAGGGCAACATCACCGAGCAGGTGGAGGACGCCGTGGCCCACTCCGGTGGCGGAGGCTCGGGC
GGAGGTGGGTCGGGTACCTTTAAGACCAATGACTTACAAGGCAGCTGTAGATCTTAGCCACTTTTTAAAA
GAAAAGGGGGGACTGGAAGGGCTAATTCACTCCCAACGAAGACAAGATCTGCTTTTTGCTTGTACTGGGT
CTCTCTGGTTAGACCAGATCTGAGCCTGGGAGCTCTCTGGCTAACTAGGGAACCCACTGCTTAAGCCTCA
ATAAAGCTTGCCTTGAGTGCTTCAAGTAGTGTGTGCCCGTCTGTTGTGTGACTCTGGTAACTAGAGATCC
CTCAGACCCTTTTAGTCAGTGTGGAAAATCTCTAGCAGTAGTAGTTCATGTCATCTTATTATTCAGTATT
TATAACTTGCAAAGAAATGAATATCAGAGAGTGAGAGGAACTTGTTTATTGCAGCTTATAATGGTTACAA
ATAAAGCAATAGCATCACAAATTTCACAAATAAAGCATTTTTTTCACTGCATTCTAGTTGTGGTTTGTCC
AAACTCATCAATGTATCTTATCATGTCTGGCTCTAGCTATCCCGCCCCTAACTCCGCCCATCCCGCCCCT
AACTCCGCCCAGTTCCGCCCATTCTCCGCCCCATGGCTGACTAATTTTTTTTATTTATGCAGAGGCCGAG
GCCGCCTCGGCCTCTGAGCTATTCCAGAAGTAGTGAGGAGGCTTTTTTGGAGGCCTAGGGACGTACCCAA
TTCGCCCTATAGTGAGTCGTATTACGCGCGCTCACTGGCCGTCGTTTTACAACGTCGTGACTGGGAAAAC
CCTGGCGTTACCCAACTTAATCGCCTTGCAGCACATCCCCCTTTCGCCAGCTGGCGTAATAGCGAAGAGG
CCCGCACCGATCGCCCTTCCCAACAGTTGCGCAGCCTGAATGGCGAATGGG
[124 nt withheld, positions 2082-2205]
C
[91 nt withheld, positions 2207-2297]
A
[49 nt withheld, positions 2299-2347]
CCTTTGACGTTGGAGTCCACGTTCTTT
[37 nt withheld, positions 2375-2411]
ACCCTATCTCGGTCTATTCTTTTGATTTATAAGGGATTTTGCCGATTTCGGCCTATTGGTTAAAAAATGA
GCTGATTTAACAAAAATTTAACGCGAATTTTAACAAAATATTAACGCTTACAATTTAGGTGGCACTTTTC
GGGGAAATGTGCGCGGAACCCCTATTTGTTTATTTTTCTAAATACATTCAAATATGTATCCGCTCATGAG
ACAATAACCCTGATAAATGCTTCAATAATATTGAAAAAGGAAGAGTATGAGTATTCAACATTTCCGTGTC
GCCCTTATTCCCTTTTTTGCGGCATTTTGCCTTCCTGTTTTTGCTCACCCAGAAACGCTGGTGAAAGTAA
AAGATGCTGAAGATCAGTTGGGTGCACGAGTGGGTTACATCGAACTGGATCTCAACAGCGGTAAGATCCT
TGAGAGTTTTCGCCCCGAAGAACGTTTTCCAATGATGAGCACTTTTAAAGTTCTGCTATGTGGCGCGGTA
TTATCCCGTATTGACGCCGGGCAAGAGCAACTCGGTCGCCGCATACACTATTCTCAGAATGACTTGGTTG
AGTACTCACCAGTCACAGAAAAGCATCTTACGGATGGCATGACAGTAAGAGAATTATGCAGTGCTGCCAT
AACCATGAGTGATAACACTGCGGCCAACTTACTTCTGACAACGATCGGAGGACCGAAGGAGCTAACCGCT
TTTTTGCACAACATGGGGGATCATGTAACTCGCCTTGATCGTTGGGAACCGGAGCTGAATGAAGCCATAC
CAAACGACGAGCGTGACACCACGATGCCTGTAGCAATGGCAACAACGTTGCGCAAACTATTAACTGGCGA
ACTACTTACTCTAGCTTCCCGGCAACAATTAATAGACTGGATGGAGGCGGATAAAGTTGCAGGACCACTT
CTGCGCTCGGCCCTTCCGGCTGGCTGGTTTATTGCTGATAAATCTGGAGCCGGTGAGCGTGGGTCTCGCG
GTATCATTGCAGCACTGGGGCCAGATGGTAAGCCCTCCCGTATCGTAGTTATCTACACGACGGGGAGTCA
GGCAACTATGGATGAACGAAATAGACAGATCGCTGAGATAGGTGCCTCACTGATTAAGCATTGGTAACTG
TCAGACCAAGTTTACTCATATATACTTTAGATTGATTTAAAACTTCATTTTTAATTTAAAAGGATCTAGG
TGAAGATCCTTTTTGATAATCTCATGACCAAAATCCCTTAACGTGAGTTTTCGTTCCACTGAGCGTCAGA
CCCCGTAGAAAAGATCAAAGGATCTTCTTGAGATCCTTTTTTTCTGCGCGTAATCTGCTGCTTGCAAACA
AAAAAACCACCGCTACCAGCGGTGGTTTGTTTGCCGGATCAAGAGCTACCAACTCTTTTTCCGAAGGTAA
CTGGCTTCAGCAGAGCGCAGATACCAAATACTGTTCTTCTAGTGTAGCCGTAGTTAGGCCACCACTTCAA
GAACTCTGTAGCACCGCCTACATACCTCGCTCTGCTAATCCTGTTACCAGTGGCTGCTGCCAGTGGCGAT
AAGTCGTGTCTTACCGGGTTGGACTCAAGACGATAGTTACCGGATAAGGCGCAGCGGTCGGGCTGAACGG
GGGGTTCGTGCACACAGCCCAGCTTGGAGCGAACGACCTACACCGAACTGAGATACCTACAGCGTGAGCT
ATGAGAAAGCGCCACGCTTCCCGAAGGGAGAAAGGCGGACAGGTATCCGGTAAGCGGCAGGGTCGGAACA
GGAGAGCGCACGAGGGAGCTTCCAGGGGGAAACGCCTGGTATCTTTATAGTCCTGTCGGGTTTCGCCACC
TCTGACTTGAGCGTCGATTTTTGTGATGCTCGTCAGGGGGGCGGAGCCTATGGAAAAACGCCAGCAACGC
GGCCTTTTTACGGTTCCTGGCCTTTTGCTGGCCTTTTGCTCACATGTTCTTTCCTGCGTTATCCCCTGAT
TCTGTGGATAACCGTATTACCGCCTTTGAGTGAGCTGATACCGCTCGCCGCAGCCGAACGACCGAGCGCA
GCGAGTCAGTGAGCGAGGAAGCGGAAGAGCGCCCAATACGCAAACCGCCTCTCCCCGCGCGTTGGCCGAT
TCATTAATGCAGCTGGCACGACAGGTTTCCCGACTGGAAAGCGGGCAGTGAGCGCAACGCAATTAATGTG
AGTTAGCTCACTCATTAGGCACCCCAGGCTTTACACTTTATGCTTCCGGCTCGTATGTTGTGTGGAATTG
TGAGCGGATAACAATTTCACACAGGAAACAGCTATGACCATGATTACGCCAAGCGCGCAATTAACCCTCA
CTAAAGGGAACAAAAGCTGGAGCTGCAAGCTTAATGTAGTCTTATGCAATACTCTTGTAGTCTTGCAACA
TGGTAACGATGAGTTAGCAACATGCCTTACAAGGAGAGAAAAAGCACCGTGCATGCCGATTGGTGGAAGT
AAGGTGGTACGATCGTGCCTTATTAGGAAGGCAACAGACGGGTCTGACATGGATTGGACGAACCACTGAA
TTGCCGCATTGCAGAGATATTGTATTTAAGTGCCTAGCTCGATACATAAACGGGTCTCTCTGGTTAGACC
AGATCTGAGCCTGGGAGCTCTCTGGCTAACTAGGGAACCCACTGCTTAAGCCTCAATAAAGCTTGCCTTG
AGTGCTTCAAGTAGTGTGTGCCCGTCTGTTGTGTGACTCTGGTAACTAGAGATCCCTCAGACCCTTTTAG
TCAGTGTGGAAAATCTCTAGCAGTGGCGCCCGAACAGGGACTTGAAAGCGAAAGGGAAACCAGAGGAGCT
CTCTCGACGCAGGACTCGGCTTGCTGAAGCGCGCACGGCAAGAGGCGAGGGGCGGCGACTGGTGAGTACG
CCAAAAATTTTGACTAGCGGAGGCTAGAAGGAGAGAGATGGGTGCGAGAGCGTCAGTATTAAGCGGGGGA
GAATTAGATCGCGATGGGAAAAAATTCGGTTAAGGCCAGGGGGAAAGAAAAAATATAAATTAAAACATAT
AGTATGGGCAAGCAGGGAGCTAGAACGATTCGCAGTTAATCCTGGCCTGTTAGAAACATCAGAAGGCTGT
AGACAAATACTGGGACAGCTACAACCATCCCTTCAGACAGGATCAGAAGAACTTAGATCATTATATAATA
CAGTAGCAACCCTCTATTGTGTGCATCAAAGGATAGAGATAAAAGACACCAAGGAAGCTTTAGACAAGAT
AGAGGAAGAGCAAAACAAAAGTAAGACCACCGCACAGCAAGCGGCCGCTGATCTTCAGACCTGGAGGAGG
AGATATGAGGGACAATTGGAGAAGTGAATTATATAAATATAAAGTAGTAAAAATTGAACCATTAGGAGTA
GCACCCACCAAGGCAAAGAGAAGAGTGGTGCAGAGAGAAAAAAGAGCAGTGGGAATAGGAGCTTTGTTCC
TTGGGTTCTTGGGAGCAGCAGGAAGCACTATGGGCGCAGCGTCAATGACGCTGACGGTACAGGCCAGACA
ATTATTGTCTGGTATAGTGCAGCAGCAGAACAATTTGCTGAGGGCTATTGAGGCGCAACAGCATCTGTTG
CAACTCACAGTCTGGGGCATCAAGCAGCTCCAGGCAAGAATCCTGGCTGTGGAAAGATACCTAAAGGATC
AACAGCTCCTGGGGATTTGGGGTTGCTCTGGAAAACTCATTTGCACCACTGCTGTGCCTTGGAATGCTAG
TTGGAGTAATAAATCTCTGGAACAGATTTGGAATCACACGACCTGGATGGAGTGGGACAGAGAAATTAAC
AATTACACAAGCTTAATACACTCCTTAATTGAAGAATCGCAAAACCAGCAAGAAAAGAATGAACAAGAAT
TATTGGAATTAGATAAATGGGCAAGTTTGTGGAATTGGTTTAACATAACAAATTGGCTGTGGTATATAAA
ATTATTCATAATGATAGTAGGAGGCTTGGTAGGTTTAAGAATAGTTTTTGCTGTACTTTCTATAGTGAAT
AGAGTTAGGCAGGGATATTCACCATTATCGTTTCAGACCCACCTCCCAACCCCGAGGGGACCCGACAGGC
CCGAAGGAATAGAAGAAGAAGGTGGAGAGAGAGACAGAGACAGATCCATTCGATTAGTGAACGGATCTCG
ACGGTATCGATCACGAGACTAGCCTCGAGCGGCCGCCCCCTTCACCGAGGGCCTATTTCCCATGATTCCT
TCATATTTGCATATACGATACAAGGCTGTTAGAGAGATAATTGGAATTAATTTGACTGTAAACACAAAGA
TATTAGTACAAAATACGTGACGTAGAAAGTAATAATTTCTTGGGTAGTTTGCAGTTTTAAAATTATGTTT
TAAAATGGACTATCATATGCTTACCGTAACTTGAAAGTATTTCGATTTCTTGGCTTTATATATCTTGTGG
AAAGGACGAAACACCGGGTCCCTGCATATCGTCATGTTCTCGAGAACATGACGATATGCAGGGACTTTTT
GAATTCTCGACCTCGAGACAAATGGCAGTATTCATCCACAATTTTAAAAGAAAAGGGGGGATTGGGGGGT
ACAGTGCAGGGGAAAGAATAGTAGACATAATAGCAACAGACATACAAACTAAAGAATTACAAAAACAAAT
TACAAAAATTCAAAATTTTCGGGTTTATTACAGGGACAGCAGAGATCCACTTTGGCCGCGGCTCGAGGGG
G
Features (pLannotate 1.2.2; 25 found; start..end, strand, type, name):
    519..1172    +  CDS            mKO2: mKO2 is a basic (constitutively fluorescent) orange fluorescent protein published in 2008, derived from Verrillofungia concinna. It has moderate acid sensitivity.
   1180..1272    +  CDS            nef (fragment): NEF_HV1Z2 - Experimental evidence at protein level: Swiss-Prot protein existence level 1. Extracellular Nef protein targets CD4(+) T-lymphocytes for apoptosis by interacting with CXCR4 surface receptors. From Human immunodeficiency virus type 1 group M subtype D (isolate Z2/CDC-Z34) (HIV-1).
   1274..1507    +  LTR            3' LTR (ΔU3): self-inactivating 3' long terminal repeat (LTR) from HIV-1
   1579..1700    +  polyA_signal   SV40 poly(A) signal: SV40 polyadenylation signal
   1740..1875    +  rep_origin     SV40 ori: SV40 origin of replication
   1896..1914    -  promoter       T7 promoter: promoter for bacteriophage T7 RNA polymerase
   1922..2077    +  CDS            lacZα (fragment): LacZα fragment of β-galactosidase; lacZ fragment
   2082..2510    +  rep_origin     f1 ori (sequence partly withheld): f1 bacteriophage origin of replication; arrow indicates direction of (+) strand synthesis
   2563..2667    +  promoter       AmpR promoter: bla
   2668..3528    +  CDS            AmpR: β-lactamase; bla; confers resistance to ampicillin, carbenicillin, and related antibiotics
   3699..4287    +  rep_origin     ori: high-copy-number ColE1/pMB1/pBR322/pUC origin of replication
   4470..4562    +  CDS            lacI (fragment): lac repressor; lacI; The lac repressor binds to the lac operator to inhibit transcription in E. coli. This inhibition can be relieved by adding lactose or isopropyl-β-D-thiogalactopyranoside (IPTG).
   4575..4596    +  protein_bind   CAP binding site: CAP binding activates transcription in the presence of cAMP. E. coli catabolite activator protein
   4611..4641    +  promoter       lac promoter: promoter for the E. coli lac operon
   4649..4665    +  protein_bind   lac operator: The lac repressor binds to the lac operator to inhibit transcription in E. coli. This inhibition can be relieved by adding lactose or isopropyl-β-D-thiogalactopyranoside (IPTG). lac repressor encoded by lacI
   4710..4728    +  promoter       T3 promoter: promoter for bacteriophage T3 RNA polymerase
   4756..4982    +  promoter       RSV promoter: Rous sarcoma virus enhancer/promoter
   4983..5163    +  LTR            5' LTR (truncated): truncated 5' long terminal repeat (LTR) from HIV-1
   5210..5335    +  misc_feature   HIV-1 Ψ: packaging signal of human immunodeficiency virus type 1
   5319..5682    +  CDS            HIV-1 gag (fragment): gag protein from human immunodeficiency virus 1; gag
   5828..6061    +  misc_feature   RRE: The Rev response element (RRE) of HIV-1 allows for Rev-dependent mRNA export from the nucleus to the cytoplasm.
   6438..6538    +  CDS            Rev (fragment): human immunodeficiency virus 1 (HIV-1) Rev protein; rev; enhances nuclear export of unspliced and incompletely spliced viral mRNAs
   6588..6828    +  promoter       U6 promoter: RNA polymerase III promoter for human U6 snRNA
   6933..7050    +  misc_feature   cPPT/CTS: central polypurine tract and central termination sequence of HIV-1
   7099..507     +  promoter       hPGK promoter (across the origin): human phosphoglycerate kinase 1 promoter
