>Addgene plasmid #110320 | pLKO.1-TRC.mKO2_shARL4C.1 | addgene full sequence | sequence record 218859 | Addgene NGS Result
TGTAGTCTTATGCAATACTCTTGTAGTCTTGCAACATGGTAACGATGAGTTAGCAACATGCCTTACAAGG
AGAGAAAAAGCACCGTGCATGCCGATTGGTGGAAGTAAGGTGGTACGATCGTGCCTTATTAGGAAGGCAA
CAGACGGGTCTGACATGGATTGGACGAACCACTGAATTGCCGCATTGCAGAGATATTGTATTTAAGTGCC
TAGCTCGATACATAAACGGGTCTCTCTGGTTAGACCAGATCTGAGCCTGGGAGCTCTCTGGCTAACTAGG
GAACCCACTGCTTAAGCCTCAATAAAGCTTGCCTTGAGTGCTTCAAGTAGTGTGTGCCCGTCTGTTGTGT
GACTCTGGTAACTAGAGATCCCTCAGACCCTTTTAGTCAGTGTGGAAAATCTCTAGCAGTGGCGCCCGAA
CAGGGACTTGAAAGCGAAAGGGAAACCAGAGGAGCTCTCTCGACGCAGGACTCGGCTTGCTGAAGCGCGC
ACGGCAAGAGGCGAGGGGCGGCGACTGGTGAGTACGCCAAAAATTTTGACTAGCGGAGGCTAGAAGGAGA
GAGATGGGTGCGAGAGCGTCAGTATTAAGCGGGGGAGAATTAGATCGCGATGGGAAAAAATTCGGTTAAG
GCCAGGGGGAAAGAAAAAATATAAATTAAAACATATAGTATGGGCAAGCAGGGAGCTAGAACGATTCGCA
GTTAATCCTGGCCTGTTAGAAACATCAGAAGGCTGTAGACAAATACTGGGACAGCTACAACCATCCCTTC
AGACAGGATCAGAAGAACTTAGATCATTATATAATACAGTAGCAACCCTCTATTGTGTGCATCAAAGGAT
AGAGATAAAAGACACCAAGGAAGCTTTAGACAAGATAGAGGAAGAGCAAAACAAAAGTAAGACCACCGCA
CAGCAAGCGGCCGCTGATCTTCAGACCTGGAGGAGGAGATATGAGGGACAATTGGAGAAGTGAATTATAT
AAATATAAAGTAGTAAAAATTGAACCATTAGGAGTAGCACCCACCAAGGCAAAGAGAAGAGTGGTGCAGA
GAGAAAAAAGAGCAGTGGGAATAGGAGCTTTGTTCCTTGGGTTCTTGGGAGCAGCAGGAAGCACTATGGG
CGCAGCGTCAATGACGCTGACGGTACAGGCCAGACAATTATTGTCTGGTATAGTGCAGCAGCAGAACAAT
TTGCTGAGGGCTATTGAGGCGCAACAGCATCTGTTGCAACTCACAGTCTGGGGCATCAAGCAGCTCCAGG
CAAGAATCCTGGCTGTGGAAAGATACCTAAAGGATCAACAGCTCCTGGGGATTTGGGGTTGCTCTGGAAA
ACTCATTTGCACCACTGCTGTGCCTTGGAATGCTAGTTGGAGTAATAAATCTCTGGAACAGATTTGGAAT
CACACGACCTGGATGGAGTGGGACAGAGAAATTAACAATTACACAAGCTTAATACACTCCTTAATTGAAG
AATCGCAAAACCAGCAAGAAAAGAATGAACAAGAATTATTGGAATTAGATAAATGGGCAAGTTTGTGGAA
TTGGTTTAACATAACAAATTGGCTGTGGTATATAAAATTATTCATAATGATAGTAGGAGGCTTGGTAGGT
TTAAGAATAGTTTTTGCTGTACTTTCTATAGTGAATAGAGTTAGGCAGGGATATTCACCATTATCGTTTC
AGACCCACCTCCCAACCCCGAGGGGACCCGACAGGCCCGAAGGAATAGAAGAAGAAGGTGGAGAGAGAGA
CAGAGACAGATCCATTCGATTAGTGAACGGATCTCGACGGTATCGATCACGAGACTAGCCTCGAGCGGCC
GCCCCCTTCACCGAGGGCCTATTTCCCATGATTCCTTCATATTTGCATATACGATACAAGGCTGTTAGAG
AGATAATTGGAATTAATTTGACTGTAAACACAAAGATATTAGTACAAAATACGTGACGTAGAAAGTAATA
ATTTCTTGGGTAGTTTGCAGTTTTAAAATTATGTTTTAAAATGGACTATCATATGCTTACCGTAACTTGA
AAGTATTTCGATTTCTTGGCTTTATATATCTTGTGGAAAGGACGAAACACCGGGTCCCTGCATATCGTCA
TGTTCTCGAGAACATGACGATATGCAGGGACTTTTTGATTCTCGACCTCGAGACAAATGGCAGTATTCAT
CCACAATTTTAAAAGAAAAGGGGGGATTGGGGGGTACAGTGCAGGGGAAAGAATAGTAGACATAATAGCA
ACAGACATACAAACTAAAGAATTACAAAAACAAATTACAAAAATTCAAAATTTTCGGGTTTATTACAGGG
ACAGCAGAGATCCACTTTGGCCGCGGCTCGAGGGGGTTGGGGTTGCGCCTTTTCCAAGGCAGCCCTGGGT
TTGCGCAGGGACGCGGCTGCTCTGGGCGTGGTTCCGGGAAACGCAGCGGCGCCGACCCTGGGTCTCGCAC
ATTCTTCACGTCCGTTCGCAGCGTCACCCGGATCTTCGCCGCTACCCTTGTGGGCCCCCCGGCGACGCTT
CCTGCTCCGCCCCTAAGTCGGGAAGGTTCCTTGCGGTTCGCGGCGTGCCGGACGTGACAAACGGAAGCCG
CACGTCTCACTAGTACCCTCGCAGACGGACAGCGCCAGGGAGCAATGGCAGCGCGCCGACCGCGATGGGC
TGTGGCCAATAGCGGCTGCTCAGCAGGGCGCGCCGAGAGCAGCGGCCGGGAAGGGGCGGTGCGGGAGGCG
GGGTGTGGGGCGGTAGTGTGGGCCCTGTTCCTGCCCGCGCGGTGTTCCGCATTCTGCAAGCCTCCGGAGC
GCACGTCGGCAGTCGGCTCCCTCGTTGACCGAATCACCGACCTCTCTCCCCAGGGGGATCTACCATGGTG
AGCGTGATCAAGCCCGAGATGAAGATGAGGTACTACATGGACGGCTCCGTCAATGGGCATGAGTTCACAA
TCGAGGGTGAGGGCACAGGCAGACCTTACGAGGGACATCAGGAGATGACACTGCGCGTCACAATGGCCGA
GGGCGGGCCAATGCCTTTCGCCTTCGACCTGGTGTCCCACGTGTTCTGTTACGGCCACAGAGTTTTTACC
AAGTACCCAGAAGAGATCCCAGACTATTTCAAGCAGGCCTTTCCTGAGGGCCTGTCCTGGGAGAGGTCCC
TGGAGTTCGAGGACGGCGGCTCCGCCTCCGTGAGCGCCCACATCAGCCTGAGGGGCAACACCTTCTACCA
CAAGTCCAAGTTCACCGGCGTGAACTTCCCCGCCGACGGCCCCATCATGCAGAACCAGAGCGTGGACTGG
GAGCCCTCCACCGAGAAGATCACCGCCAGCGACGGCGTGCTGAAGGGCGACGTGACCATGTACCTGAAGC
TGGAGGGCGGCGGCAACCACAAGTGCCAGATGAAGACCACCTACAAGGCCGCCAAGGAGATCCTGGAGAT
GCCCGGCGACCACTACATCGGCCACAGGCTGGTGAGGAAGACCGAGGGCAACATCACCGAGCAGGTGGAG
GACGCCGTGGCCCACTCCGGTGGCGGAGGCTCGGGCGGAGGTGGGTCGGGTACCTTTAAGACCAATGACT
TACAAGGCAGCTGTAGATCTTAGCCACTTTTTAAAAGAAAAGGGGGGACTGGAAGGGCTAATTCACTCCC
AACGAAGACAAGATCTGCTTTTTGCTTGTACTGGGTCTCTCTGGTTAGACCAGATCTGAGCCTGGGAGCT
CTCTGGCTAACTAGGGAACCCACTGCTTAAGCCTCAATAAAGCTTGCCTTGAGTGCTTCAAGTAGTGTGT
GCCCGTCTGTTGTGTGACTCTGGTAACTAGAGATCCCTCAGACCCTTTTAGTCAGTGTGGAAAATCTCTA
GCAGTAGTAGTTCATGTCATCTTATTATTCAGTATTTATAACTTGCAAAGAAATGAATATCAGAGAGTGA
GAGGAACTTGTTTATTGCAGCTTATAATGGTTACAAATAAAGCAATAGCATCACAAATTTCACAAATAAA
GCATTTTTTTCACTGCATTCTAGTTGTGGTTTGTCCAAACTCATCAATGTATCTTATCATGTCTGGCTCT
AGCTATCCCGCCCCTAACTCCGCCCATCCCGCCCCTAACTCCGCCCAGTTCCGCCCATTCTCCGCCCCAT
GGCTGACTAATTTTTTTTATTTATGCAGAGGCCGAGGCCGCCTCGGCCTCTGAGCTATTCCAGAAGTAGT
GAGGAGGCTTTTTTGGAGGCCTAGGGACGTACCCAATTCGCCCTATAGTGAGTCGTATTACGCGCGCTCA
CTGGCCGTCGTTTTACAACGTCGTGACTGGGAAAACCCTGGCGTTACCCAACTTAATCGCCTTGCAGCAC
ATCCCCCTTTCGCCAGCTGGCGTAATAGCGAAGAGGCCCGCACCGATCGCCCTTCCCAACAGTTGCGCAG
CCTGAATGGCGAATGGG
[124 nt withheld, positions 4428-4551]
C
[91 nt withheld, positions 4553-4643]
A
[49 nt withheld, positions 4645-4693]
CCTTTGACGTTGGAGTCCACGTTCTTT
[37 nt withheld, positions 4721-4757]
ACCCTATCTCGGTCTATTCTTTTGATTTATAAGGGATTTTGCCGATTTCGGCCTATTGGTTAAAAAATGA
GCTGATTTAACAAAAATTTAACGCGAATTTTAACAAAATATTAACGCTTACAATTTAGGTGGCACTTTTC
GGGGAAATGTGCGCGGAACCCCTATTTGTTTATTTTTCTAAATACATTCAAATATGTATCCGCTCATGAG
ACAATAACCCTGATAAATGCTTCAATAATATTGAAAAAGGAAGAGTATGAGTATTCAACATTTCCGTGTC
GCCCTTATTCCCTTTTTTGCGGCATTTTGCCTTCCTGTTTTTGCTCACCCAGAAACGCTGGTGAAAGTAA
AAGATGCTGAAGATCAGTTGGGTGCACGAGTGGGTTACATCGAACTGGATCTCAACAGCGGTAAGATCCT
TGAGAGTTTTCGCCCCGAAGAACGTTTTCCAATGATGAGCACTTTTAAAGTTCTGCTATGTGGCGCGGTA
TTATCCCGTATTGACGCCGGGCAAGAGCAACTCGGTCGCCGCATACACTATTCTCAGAATGACTTGGTTG
AGTACTCACCAGTCACAGAAAAGCATCTTACGGATGGCATGACAGTAAGAGAATTATGCAGTGCTGCCAT
AACCATGAGTGATAACACTGCGGCCAACTTACTTCTGACAACGATCGGAGGACCGAAGGAGCTAACCGCT
TTTTTGCACAACATGGGGGATCATGTAACTCGCCTTGATCGTTGGGAACCGGAGCTGAATGAAGCCATAC
CAAACGACGAGCGTGACACCACGATGCCTGTAGCAATGGCAACAACGTTGCGCAAACTATTAACTGGCGA
ACTACTTACTCTAGCTTCCCGGCAACAATTAATAGACTGGATGGAGGCGGATAAAGTTGCAGGACCACTT
CTGCGCTCGGCCCTTCCGGCTGGCTGGTTTATTGCTGATAAATCTGGAGCCGGTGAGCGTGGGTCTCGCG
GTATCATTGCAGCACTGGGGCCAGATGGTAAGCCCTCCCGTATCGTAGTTATCTACACGACGGGGAGTCA
GGCAACTATGGATGAACGAAATAGACAGATCGCTGAGATAGGTGCCTCACTGATTAAGCATTGGTAACTG
TCAGACCAAGTTTACTCATATATACTTTAGATTGATTTAAAACTTCATTTTTAATTTAAAAGGATCTAGG
TGAAGATCCTTTTTGATAATCTCATGACCAAAATCCCTTAACGTGAGTTTTCGTTCCACTGAGCGTCAGA
CCCCGTAGAAAAGATCAAAGGATCTTCTTGAGATCCTTTTTTTCTGCGCGTAATCTGCTGCTTGCAAACA
AAAAAACCACCGCTACCAGCGGTGGTTTGTTTGCCGGATCAAGAGCTACCAACTCTTTTTCCGAAGGTAA
CTGGCTTCAGCAGAGCGCAGATACCAAATACTGTTCTTCTAGTGTAGCCGTAGTTAGGCCACCACTTCAA
GAACTCTGTAGCACCGCCTACATACCTCGCTCTGCTAATCCTGTTACCAGTGGCTGCTGCCAGTGGCGAT
AAGTCGTGTCTTACCGGGTTGGACTCAAGACGATAGTTACCGGATAAGGCGCAGCGGTCGGGCTGAACGG
GGGGTTCGTGCACACAGCCCAGCTTGGAGCGAACGACCTACACCGAACTGAGATACCTACAGCGTGAGCT
ATGAGAAAGCGCCACGCTTCCCGAAGGGAGAAAGGCGGACAGGTATCCGGTAAGCGGCAGGGTCGGAACA
GGAGAGCGCACGAGGGAGCTTCCAGGGGGAAACGCCTGGTATCTTTATAGTCCTGTCGGGTTTCGCCACC
TCTGACTTGAGCGTCGATTTTTGTGATGCTCGTCAGGGGGGCGGAGCCTATGGAAAAACGCCAGCAACGC
GGCCTTTTTACGGTTCCTGGCCTTTTGCTGGCCTTTTGCTCACATGTTCTTTCCTGCGTTATCCCCTGAT
TCTGTGGATAACCGTATTACCGCCTTTGAGTGAGCTGATACCGCTCGCCGCAGCCGAACGACCGAGCGCA
GCGAGTCAGTGAGCGAGGAAGCGGAAGAGCGCCCAATACGCAAACCGCCTCTCCCCGCGCGTTGGCCGAT
TCATTAATGCAGCTGGCACGACAGGTTTCCCGACTGGAAAGCGGGCAGTGAGCGCAACGCAATTAATGTG
AGTTAGCTCACTCATTAGGCACCCCAGGCTTTACACTTTATGCTTCCGGCTCGTATGTTGTGTGGAATTG
TGAGCGGATAACAATTTCACACAGGAAACAGCTATGACCATGATTACGCCAAGCGCGCAATTAACCCTCA
CTAAAGGGAACAAAAGCTGGAGCTGCAAGCTTAA
Features (pLannotate 1.2.2; 25 found; start..end, strand, type, name):
      1..227     +  promoter       RSV promoter: Rous sarcoma virus enhancer/promoter
    228..408     +  LTR            5' LTR (truncated): truncated 5' long terminal repeat (LTR) from HIV-1
    455..580     +  misc_feature   HIV-1 Ψ: packaging signal of human immunodeficiency virus type 1
    564..927     +  CDS            HIV-1 gag (fragment): gag protein from human immunodeficiency virus 1; gag
   1073..1306    +  misc_feature   RRE: The Rev response element (RRE) of HIV-1 allows for Rev-dependent mRNA export from the nucleus to the cytoplasm.
   1683..1783    +  CDS            Rev (fragment): human immunodeficiency virus 1 (HIV-1) Rev protein; rev; enhances nuclear export of unspliced and incompletely spliced viral mRNAs
   1833..2073    +  promoter       U6 promoter: RNA polymerase III promoter for human U6 snRNA
   2177..2294    +  misc_feature   cPPT/CTS: central polypurine tract and central termination sequence of HIV-1
   2343..2853    +  promoter       hPGK promoter: human phosphoglycerate kinase 1 promoter
   2865..3518    +  CDS            mKO2: mKO2 is a basic (constitutively fluorescent) orange fluorescent protein published in 2008, derived from Verrillofungia concinna. It has moderate acid sensitivity.
   3526..3618    +  CDS            nef (fragment): NEF_HV1Z2 - Experimental evidence at protein level: Swiss-Prot protein existence level 1. Extracellular Nef protein targets CD4(+) T-lymphocytes for apoptosis by interacting with CXCR4 surface receptors. From Human immunodeficiency virus type 1 group M subtype D (isolate Z2/CDC-Z34) (HIV-1).
   3620..3853    +  LTR            3' LTR (ΔU3): self-inactivating 3' long terminal repeat (LTR) from HIV-1
   3925..4046    +  polyA_signal   SV40 poly(A) signal: SV40 polyadenylation signal
   4086..4221    +  rep_origin     SV40 ori: SV40 origin of replication
   4242..4260    -  promoter       T7 promoter: promoter for bacteriophage T7 RNA polymerase
   4268..4423    +  CDS            lacZα (fragment): LacZα fragment of β-galactosidase; lacZ fragment
   4428..4856    +  rep_origin     f1 ori (sequence partly withheld): f1 bacteriophage origin of replication; arrow indicates direction of (+) strand synthesis
   4909..5013    +  promoter       AmpR promoter: bla
   5014..5874    +  CDS            AmpR: β-lactamase; bla; confers resistance to ampicillin, carbenicillin, and related antibiotics
   6045..6633    +  rep_origin     ori: high-copy-number ColE1/pMB1/pBR322/pUC origin of replication
   6816..6908    +  CDS            lacI (fragment): lac repressor; lacI; The lac repressor binds to the lac operator to inhibit transcription in E. coli. This inhibition can be relieved by adding lactose or isopropyl-β-D-thiogalactopyranoside (IPTG).
   6921..6942    +  protein_bind   CAP binding site: CAP binding activates transcription in the presence of cAMP. E. coli catabolite activator protein
   6957..6987    +  promoter       lac promoter: promoter for the E. coli lac operon
   6995..7011    +  protein_bind   lac operator: The lac repressor binds to the lac operator to inhibit transcription in E. coli. This inhibition can be relieved by adding lactose or isopropyl-β-D-thiogalactopyranoside (IPTG). lac repressor encoded by lacI
   7056..7074    +  promoter       T3 promoter: promoter for bacteriophage T3 RNA polymerase
