[The description below was written by a language model from this plasmid's Addgene catalogue record and pLannotate feature annotations shown in this document.]
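Description:
pLKO.1-TRC.mKO2_shARL4C.1 is a lentiviral RNAi plasmid of about 7.1 kb, built on the pLKO.1-TRC.mKO2 backbone, for knocking down human ARL4C (ADP ribosylation factor like GTPase 4C, also known as ARL7) while marking transduced cells with an orange fluorescent protein. It is propagated in E. coli through a high-copy ColE1/pUC-type origin with ampicillin selection from the bla gene. The backbone also carries an f1 origin, an SV40 origin, and remnants of a lac/T7/T3 cloning region. The depositor notes that it grows more slowly than standard plasmids.

The transfer cassette has a third-generation layout. An RSV promoter fused to a truncated HIV-1 5' LTR drives production of the genomic RNA. It is followed by the Ψ packaging signal with a gag fragment, the Rev response element for nuclear export, a cPPT/CTS element, and a self-inactivating ΔU3 3' LTR followed by an SV40 polyadenylation signal.

Within this frame, a human U6 RNA polymerase III promoter transcribes a TRC-library short hairpin against ARL4C. The hairpin was cloned between AgeI, which was destroyed during cloning, and EcoRI. It is not annotated as a feature but should lie in the gap between the U6 promoter and the cPPT. Downstream, a human PGK promoter expresses monomeric Kusabira-Orange2 (mKO2). No mammalian drug-resistance gene is annotated, so transduced cells would be identified or sorted by fluorescence.

The two feature tables, from the repository's sequencing result and the depositor's sequence, show the same elements in the same order. They differ only in numbering start point and by a single nucleotide in length. The plasmid is linked to a study of therapeutic targets in triple-negative breast cancer.
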