Addgene plasmid #110320: pLKO.1-TRC.mKO2_shARL4C.1
Purpose: TRCN0000048179 (Target GTCCCTGCATATCGTCATGTT), silence human ARL4C gene and express monomeric Kusabira-Orange2
Depositing lab: Sandra Martha Gomes Dias. Depositing organization: Centro Nacional de Pesquisa em Energia e Materiais (CNPEM). Publication: Guanylate-binding protein-1 is a potential new therapeutic target for triple-negative breast cancer. Quintero M, Adamoski D, Reis LMD, Ascencao CFR, Oliveira KRS, Goncalves KA, Dias MM, Carazzolle MF, Dias SMG. BMC Cancer. 2017 Nov 7;17(1):727. doi: 10.1186/s12885-017-3726-2. PubMed 29115931.
Backbone
  Vector backbone: pLKO.1-TRC.mKO2
  Backbone manufacturer: #85208
  Backbone size w/o insert (bp): 7032
  Total vector size (bp): 7102
  Vector type: Mammalian Expression, Lentiviral, RNAi
Growth in bacteria
  Bacterial resistance: Ampicillin, 100 μg/mL
  Growth temperature: 37°C
  Growth strain: NEB Stable
  Copy number: High Copy
Gene/Insert
  Gene/Insert name: ARL4C (alt name: ADP ribosylation factor like GTPase 4C)
  gRNA/shRNA sequence: GTCCCTGCATATCGTCATGTT
  Species: H. sapiens (human); Homo sapiens
  GenBank ID: 10123 NM_001282431
  Entrez Gene: ARL4C (a.k.a. ARL7, LAK)
  Promoter: U6 (RNA Pol III)
  Cloning method: Restriction Enzyme; 5′ cloning site AgeI (destroyed during cloning); 3′ cloning site EcoRI (not destroyed)
  Sequencing primers: 5′ GACTATCATATGCTTACCGT
Terms and licenses: Academic/Nonprofit Terms; Industry Terms: Not Available to Industry
Depositor comments: See Addgene's pLKO family protocol http://www.addgene.org/plko on how to use the pLKO family vectors. Plasmid grows more slowly than standard plasmids.
How to cite: pLKO.1-TRC.mKO2_shARL4C.1 was a gift from Sandra Martha Gomes Dias (Addgene plasmid # 110320 ; http://n2t.net/addgene:110320 ; RRID:Addgene_110320)
